Addgene plasmid #34808: pQTEV-WDR41
Depositing lab: Konrad Buessow. Depositing organization: Max Planck Institute for Molecular Genetics. Publication: Structural genomics of human proteins--target selection and generation of a public catalogue of expression clones. Bussow K, Scheich C, Sievert V, Harttig U, Schultz J, Simon B, Bork P, Lehrach H, Heinemann U. Microb Cell Fact. 2005 Jul 5;4:21. doi: 10.1186/1475-2859-4-21. PubMed 15998469.
Backbone
  Vector backbone: pQTEV
  Backbone size w/o insert (bp): 4700
  Vector type: Bacterial Expression
Growth in bacteria
  Bacterial resistance: Ampicillin, 100 μg/mL
  Growth temperature: 37°C
  Growth strain: Rosetta
  Copy number: Unknown
Gene/Insert
  Gene/Insert name: WD repeat domain 41 (alt names: WDR41; PSFEp250E105)
  Species: H. sapiens (human)
  Insert size (bp): 690
  GenBank ID: CAD38853 DQ000563
  Entrez Gene: WDR41 (a.k.a. MSTP048)
  Tag / fusion protein: His (N terminal on backbone); TEV (N terminal on backbone)
  Cloning method: Restriction Enzyme; 5′ cloning site BamHI (not destroyed); 3′ cloning site NotI (not destroyed)
  Sequencing primers: 5′ TGAGCGGATAACAATTTCACACAG; 3′ GGCAACCGAGCGTTCTGAAC
Terms and licenses: Academic/Nonprofit Terms; Industry Terms: Not Available to Industry
Depositor comments: The vector pQTEV is derived from Qiagen pQE-2 and contains an inactive chloramphenicol resistance gene sequence. The Rosetta bacterial strain contains an additional plasmid. The second plasmid, pRARE, provides rare tRNAs for overexpression of recombinant proteins. It has 4694 bp and is chloramphenicol resistence.
How to cite: pQTEV-WDR41 was a gift from Konrad Buessow (Addgene plasmid # 34808 ; http://n2t.net/addgene:34808 ; RRID:Addgene_34808)
