[The description below was written by a language model from this plasmid's Addgene catalogue record and pLannotate feature annotations shown in this document.]
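Description:
pQTEV-WDR41 is a bacterial expression plasmid for producing a fragment of human WD repeat domain 41 (WDR41) in E. coli. It is built on pQTEV, a roughly 4.7 kb vector derived from the Qiagen pQE-2 backbone. The full deposited sequence is about 5.4 kb. The plasmid replicates from a ColE1/pMB1-type origin, with a pBR322 bom region and a residual rop fragment nearby, and it is selected with ampicillin through the bla gene. A cat coding sequence with a partial cat promoter is also annotated, but the depositor states that this chloramphenicol resistance sequence is inactive. The recommended host, Rosetta, carries a separate chloramphenicol-resistant plasmid, pRARE, which supplies rare tRNAs to support overexpression of recombinant proteins.

Expression is driven by the bacteriophage T5 promoter, which is recognised by E. coli RNA polymerase. It is controlled by lac operator sequences, and the plasmid encodes its own lac repressor under the stronger lacIq promoter, so transcription stays repressed until it is induced with IPTG. The open reading frame begins with an N-terminal 7xHis tag followed by a TEV protease recognition site, which allows metal-affinity purification and later removal of the tag. The insert of about 690 bp was cloned between BamHI and NotI sites, both of which are retained. It is annotated as only a fragment of WDR41, so the construct encodes a partial protein rather than the full-length one. The lambda t0 terminator follows the insert, and an rrnB T1 terminator lies downstream of cat. WDR41 is a non-catalytic component of the C9orf72-SMCR8 complex, which is involved in regulating autophagy. The clone comes from a structural genomics catalogue of human protein expression clones.
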