Features (pLannotate 1.2.2; 18 found; start..end, strand, type, name):
     10..54      +  promoter       T5 promoter: bacteriophage T5 promoter for E. coli RNA polymerase, with embedded lac operator
     62..78      +  protein_bind   lac operator: The lac repressor binds to the lac operator to inhibit transcription in E. coli. This inhibition can be relieved by adding lactose or isopropyl-β-D-thiogalactopyranoside (IPTG). lac repressor encoded by lacI
    121..141     +  CDS            7xHis: 6xHis affinity tag
    165..185     +  CDS            capTEV™ (fragment): composite tag for in vivo biotinylation, TEV protease cleavage, and 6xHis tagging
    190..801     +  CDS            WDR41 (fragment): WDR41_HUMAN - Experimental evidence at protein level: Swiss-Prot protein existence level 1. Non-catalytic component of the C9orf72-SMCR8 complex, a complex that has guanine nucleotide exchange factor (GEF) activity and regulates autophagy (PubMed:27193190, PubMed:27103069, PubMed:27617292, PubMed:28195531). The C9orf72-SMCR8 complex promotes the exchange of GDP to GTP, converting inactive GDP-bound RAB8A and RAB39B into their active GTP-bound form, thereby promoting autophagosome maturation (PubMed:27103069). The C9orf72-SMCR8 complex also acts as a negative regulator of autophagy initiation b
    847..941     +  terminator     lambda t0 terminator: transcription terminator from phage lambda
    956..984     +  promoter       cat promoter (fragment): promoter of the E. coli cat gene encoding chloramphenicol acetyltransferase
    985..1641    +  CDS            cat: CAT_ECOLX - Experimental evidence at protein level: Swiss-Prot protein existence level 1. This enzyme is an effector of chloramphenicol resistance in bacteria. From Escherichia coli. This protein is used as a marker in many commonly used cloning vectors, such as pACYC184.
   1709..1795    +  terminator     rrnB T1 terminator: Escherichia coli rrnB; transcription terminator T1 from the E. coli rrnB gene
   1818..1835    -  promoter       tet promoter (fragment): E. coli promoter for tetracycline efflux protein gene
   1854..1875    -  protein_bind   CAP binding site: CAP binding activates transcription in the presence of cAMP. E. coli catabolite activator protein
   1888..2970    -  CDS            lacI: lac repressor; lacI; The lac repressor binds to the lac operator to inhibit transcription in E. coli. This inhibition can be relieved by adding lactose or isopropyl-β-D-thiogalactopyranoside (IPTG).
   2971..3048    -  promoter       lacIq promoter: lacI (mutant); In the lacIq allele, a single base change in the promoter boosts expression of the lacI gene about 10-fold.
   3097..3138    +  CDS            rop (fragment): Rop protein, which maintains plasmids at low copy number; rop
   3240..3380    +  misc_feature   bom: basis of mobility region from pBR322
   3566..4154    -  rep_origin     ori: high-copy-number ColE1/pMB1/pBR322/pUC origin of replication
   4325..5185    -  CDS            AmpR: β-lactamase; bla; confers resistance to ampicillin, carbenicillin, and related antibiotics
   5186..5290    -  promoter       AmpR promoter: bla
>Addgene plasmid #34808 | pQTEV-WDR41 | depositor full sequence | sequence record 41858 | Author sequence
CTCGAGAAATCATAAAAAATTTATTTGCTTTGTGAGCGGATAACAATTATAATAGATTCAATTGTGAGCG
GATAACAATTTCACACAGAATTCATTAAAGAGGAGAAATTAACTATGAAACATCACCATCACCATCACCA
TAGCGATTACGACATCCCCACTACTGAGAATCTTTATTTTCAGGGATCCCAGGCCTATGAACGCAACTTC
TGGGACCCATCTCCACAACTGGACACCCAACAAGAAATAAAACTCTGTCAAAAATCAAATGACATTTCTA
TTCATCATTTCACATGTGATGAAGAGAATGTATTTGCTGCAGTTGGAAGGGGTTTATACGTGTATAGCCT
TCAAATGAAGCGTGTGATTGCCTGCCAGAAAACTGCACACGACTCCAATGTCCTGCACATTGCCAGACTT
CCAAACAGGCAGTTAATCTCATGCTCAGAAGATGGCAGTGTACGCATTTGGGAGTTAAGAGAAAAACAGC
AGCTTGCAGCTGAGCCTGTACCAACAGGTTTTTTTAACATGTGGGGATTTGGAAGAGTCAGCAAACAAGC
CAGCCAACCTGTTAAAAAGCAGCAAGAAAATGCTACTTCATGTTCACTGGAGCTTATTGGAGATTTGATT
GGACACTCATCATCTGTGGAGATGTTTCTATACTTTGAAGATCATGGACTAGTGACGTGCTCCGCTGATC
ATCTCATTATTTTGTGGAAAAATGGAGAGCGAGAATCTGGATTGCGCAGTTTAAGATTATTTCAAAAATT
AGAGGAGAATGGTGACTTATACCTTGCTGTCTGAGCGGCCGCTCGACCTGCAGCCAAGCTTAATTAGCTG
AGCTTGGACTCCTGTTGATAGATCCAGTAATGACCTCAGAACTCCATCTGGATTTGTTCAGAACGCTCGG
TTGCCGCCGGGCGTTTTTTATTGGTGAGAATCCAAGCTAGCTTGGCGAGATTTTCAGGAGCTAAGGAAGC
TAAAATGGAGAAAAAAATCACTGGATATACCACCGTTGATATATCCCAATGGCATCGTAAAGAACATTTT
GAGGCATTTCAGTCAGTTGCTCAATGTACCTATAACCAGACCGTTCAGCTGGATATTACGGCCTTTTTAA
AGACCGTAAAGAAAAATAAGCACAAGTTTTATCCGGCCTTTATTCACATTCTTGCCCGCCTGATGAATGC
TCATCCGGAATTTCGTATGGCAATGAAAGACGGTGAGCTGGTGATATGGGATAGTGTTCACCCTTGTTAC
ACCGTTTTCCATGAGCAAACTGAAACGTTTTCATCGCTCTGGAGTGAATACCACGACGATTTCCGGCAGT
TTCTACACATATATTCGCAAGATGTGGCGTGTTACGGTGAAAACCTGGCCTATTTCCCTAAAGGGTTTAT
TGAGAATATGTTTTTCGTCTCAGCCAATCCCTGGGTGAGTTTCACCAGTTTTGATTTAAACGTGGCCAAT
ATGGACAACTTCTTCGCCCCCGTTTTCACCATGGGCAAATATTATACGCAAGGCGACAAGGTGCTGATGC
CGCTGGCGATTCAGGTTCATCATGCCGTTTGTGATGGCTTCCATGTCGGCAGAATGCTTAATGAATTACA
ACAGTACTGCGATGAGTGGCAGGGCGGGGCGTAATTTTTTTAAGGCAGTTATTGGTGCCCTTAAACGCCT
GGGGTAATGACTCTCTAGCTTGAGGCATCAAATAAAACGAAAGGCTCAGTCGAAAGACTGGGCCTTTCGT
TTTATCTGTTGTTTGTCGGTGAACGCTCTCCTGAGTAGGACAAATCCGCCCTCTAGATTACGTGCAGTCG
ATGATAAGCTGTCAAACATGAGAATTGTGCCTAATGAGTGAGCTAACTTACATTAATTGCGTTGCGCTCA
CTGCCCGCTTTCCAGTCGGGAAACCTGTCGTGCCAGCTGCATTAATGAATCGGCCAACGCGCGGGGAGAG
GCGGTTTGCGTATTGGGCGCCAGGGTGGTTTTTCTTTTCACCAGTGAGACGGGCAACAGCTGATTGCCCT
TCACCGCCTGGCCCTGAGAGAGTTGCAGCAAGCGGTCCACGCTGGTTTGCCCCAGCAGGCGAAAATCCTG
TTTGATGGTGGTTAACGGCGGGATATAACATGAGCTGTCTTCGGTATCGTCGTATCCCACTACCGAGATA
TCCGCACCAACGCGCAGCCCGGACTCGGTAATGGCGCGCATTGCGCCCAGCGCCATCTGATCGTTGGCAA
CCAGCATCGCAGTGGGAACGATGCCCTCATTCAGCATTTGCATGGTTTGTTGAAAACCGGACATGGCACT
CCAGTCGCCTTCCCGTTCCGCTATCGGCTGAATTTGATTGCGAGTGAGATATTTATGCCAGCCAGCCAGA
CGCAGACGCGCCGAGACAGAACTTAATGGGCCCGCTAACAGCGCGATTTGCTGGTGACCCAATGCGACCA
GATGCTCCACGCCCAGTCGCGTACCGTCTTCATGGGAGAAAATAATACTGTTGATGGGTGTCTGGTCAGA
GACATCAAGAAATAACGCCGGAACATTAGTGCAGGCAGCTTCCACAGCAATGGCATCCTGGTCATCCAGC
GGATAGTTAATGATCAGCCCACTGACGCGTTGCGCGAGAAGATTGTGCACCGCCGCTTTACAGGCTTCGA
CGCCGCTTCGTTCTACCATCGACACCACCACGCTGGCACCCAGTTGATCGGCGCGAGATTTAATCGCCGC
GACAATTTGCGACGGCGCGTGCAGGGCCAGACTGGAGGTGGCAACGCCAATCAGCAACGACTGTTTGCCC
GCCAGTTGTTGTGCCACGCGGTTGGGAATGTAATTCAGCTCCGCCATCGCCGCTTCCACTTTTTCCCGCG
TTTTCGCAGAAACGTGGCTGGCCTGGTTCACCACGCGGGAAACGGTCTGATAAGAGACACCGGCATACTC
TGCGACATCGTATAACGTTACTGGTTTCACATTCACCACCCTGAATTGACTCTCTTCCGGGCGCTATCAT
GCCATACCGCGAAAGGTTTTGCACCATTCGATGGTGTCGGAATTTCGGGCAGCGTTGGGTCCTGGCCACG
GGTGCGCATGATCTAGAGCTGCCTCGCGCGTTTCGGTGATGACGGTGAAAACCTCTGACACATGCAGCTC
CCGGAGACGGTCACAGCTTGTCTGTAAGCGGATGCCGGGAGCAGACAAGCCCGTCAGGGCGCGTCAGCGG
GTGTTGGCGGGTGTCGGGGCGCAGCCATGACCCAGTCACGTAGCGATAGCGGAGTGTATACTGGCTTAAC
TATGCGGCATCAGAGCAGATTGTACTGAGAGTGCACCACATGCGGTGTGAAATACCGCACAGATGCGTAA
GGAGAAAATACCGCATCAGGCGCTCTTCCGCTTCCTCGCTCACTGACTCGCTGCGCTCGGTCGTTCGGCT
GCGGCGAGCGGTATCAGCTCACTCAAAGGCGGTAATACGGTTATCCACAGAATCAGGGGATAACGCAGGA
AAGAACATGTGAGCAAAAGGCCAGCAAAAGGCCAGGAACCGTAAAAAGGCCGCGTTGCTGGCGTTTTTCC
ATAGGCTCCGCCCCCCTGACGAGCATCACAAAAATCGACGCTCAAGTCAGAGGTGGCGAAACCCGACAGG
ACTATAAAGATACCAGGCGTTTCCCCCTGGAAGCTCCCTCGTGCGCTCTCCTGTTCCGACCCTGCCGCTT
ACCGGATACCTGTCCGCCTTTCTCCCTTCGGGAAGCGTGGCGCTTTCTCATAGCTCACGCTGTAGGTATC
TCAGTTCGGTGTAGGTCGTTCGCTCCAAGCTGGGCTGTGTGCACGAACCCCCCGTTCAGCCCGACCGCTG
CGCCTTATCCGGTAACTATCGTCTTGAGTCCAACCCGGTAAGACACGACTTATCGCCACTGGCAGCAGCC
ACTGGTAACAGGATTAGCAGAGCGAGGTATGTAGGCGGTGCTACAGAGTTCTTGAAGTGGTGGCCTAACT
ACGGCTACACTAGAAGGACAGTATTTGGTATCTGCGCTCTGCTGAAGCCAGTTACCTTCGGAAAAAGAGT
TGGTAGCTCTTGATCCGGCAAACAAACCACCGCTGGTAGCGGTGGTTTTTTTGTTTGCAAGCAGCAGATT
ACGCGCAGAAAAAAAGGATCTCAAGAAGATCCTTTGATCTTTTCTACGGGGTCTGACGCTCAGTGGAACG
AAAACTCACGTTAAGGGATTTTGGTCATGAGATTATCAAAAAGGATCTTCACCTAGATCCTTTTAAATTA
AAAATGAAGTTTTAAATCAATCTAAAGTATATATGAGTAAACTTGGTCTGACAGTTACCAATGCTTAATC
AGTGAGGCACCTATCTCAGCGATCTGTCTATTTCGTTCATCCATAGTTGCCTGACTCCCCGTCGTGTAGA
TAACTACGATACGGGAGGGCTTACCATCTGGCCCCAGTGCTGCAATGATACCGCGAGACCCACGCTCACC
GGCTCCAGATTTATCAGCAATAAACCAGCCAGCCGGAAGGGCCGAGCGCAGAAGTGGTCCTGCAACTTTA
TCCGCCTCCATCCAGTCTATTAATTGTTGCCGGGAAGCTAGAGTAAGTAGTTCGCCAGTTAATAGTTTGC
GCAACGTTGTTGCCATTGCTACAGGCATCGTGGTGTCACGCTCGTCGTTTGGTATGGCTTCATTCAGCTC
CGGTTCCCAACGATCAAGGCGAGTTACATGATCCCCCATGTTGTGCAAAAAAGCGGTTAGCTCCTTCGGT
CCTCCGATCGTTGTCAGAAGTAAGTTGGCCGCAGTGTTATCACTCATGGTTATGGCAGCACTGCATAATT
CTCTTACTGTCATGCCATCCGTAAGATGCTTTTCTGTGACTGGTGAGTACTCAACCAAGTCATTCTGAGA
ATAGTGTATGCGGCGACCGAGTTGCTCTTGCCCGGCGTCAATACGGGATAATACCGCGCCACATAGCAGA
ACTTTAAAAGTGCTCATCATTGGAAAACGTTCTTCGGGGCGAAAACTCTCAAGGATCTTACCGCTGTTGA
GATCCAGTTCGATGTAACCCACTCGTGCACCCAACTGATCTTCAGCATCTTTTACTTTCACCAGCGTTTC
TGGGTGAGCAAAAACAGGAAGGCAAAATGCCGCAAAAAAGGGAATAAGGGCGACACGGAAATGTTGAATA
CTCATACTCTTCCTTTTTCAATATTATTGAAGCATTTATCAGGGTTATTGTCTCATGAGCGGATACATAT
TTGAATGTATTTAGAAAAATAAACAAATAGGGGTTCCGCGCACATTTCCCCGAAAAGTGCCACCTGACGT
CTAAGAAACCATTATTATCATGACATTAACCTATAAAAATAGGCGTATCACGAGGCCCTTTCGTCTTCAC
