>Addgene plasmid #34808 | pQTEV-WDR41 | addgene partial sequence | sequence record 61149 | pQE-Fwd 5'-CCCGAAAAGTGCCACCTG-3'
AAATAGGCGTATCACGAGGCCCTTTCGTCTTCACCTCGAGAAATCATAAAAAATTTATTTGCTTTGTGAG
CGGATAACAATTATAATAGATTCAATTGTGAGCGGATAACAATTTCACACAGAATTCATTAAAGAGGAGA
AATTAACTATGAAACATCACCATCACCATCACCATAGCGATTACGACATCCCCACTACTGAGAATCTTTA
TTTTCAGGGATCCCAGGCCTATGAACGCAACTTCTGGGACCCATCTCCACAACTGGACACCCAACAAGAA
ATAAAACTCTGTCAAAAATCAAATGACATTTCTATTCATCATTTCACATGTGATGAAGAGAATGTATTTG
CTGCAGTTGGAAGGGGTTTATACGTGTATAGCCTTCAAATGAAGCGTGTGATTGCCTGCCAGAAAACTGC
ACACGACTCCAATGTCCTGCACATTGCCAGACTTCCAAACAGGCAGTTAATCTCATGCTCAGAAGATGGC
AGTGTACGCATTTGGGAGTTAAGAGAAAAACAGCAGCTTGCAGCTGAGCCTGTACCAACAGGTTTTTTTA
ACATGTGGGGATTTGGAAGAGTCAGCAAACAAGCCAGCCAACCTGTTAAAAAGCAGCAAGAAAATGCTAC
TTCATGTTCACTGGAGCTTATTGGAGATTTGATTGGACACTCATCATCTGTGGAGATGTTTCTATACTTT
GAAGATCATGGACTAGTGACGTGCTCCGCTGATCATCTCATTATTTTGTGGAAAAATGGAGAGCGAGAAT
CTGGATTGCGCAGTTTAAGATTATTTCAAAAATTAGAGGAGAATGGTGACTTATACCTTGCTGT
